Addgene plasmid #135237: p667-UBC-hcRed-V5-miniTurbo_IDG-K
Purpose: Gateway destination clone of hcRed (as control) tagged with C-terminal V5-miniTurbo for generating protein-proximity networks using proximity-dependent biotinylation proteomics
Depositing lab: Ben Major. Depositing organization: University of North Carolina at Chapel Hill.
Backbone
  Vector backbone: pDest667
  Backbone manufacturer: PEL
  Backbone size w/o insert (bp): 9014
  Vector type: Mammalian Expression, Lentiviral ; Gateway Destination
  Selectable markers: Puromycin
Growth in bacteria
  Bacterial resistance: Ampicillin, 100 μg/mL
  Growth temperature: 30°C
  Growth strain: NEB Stable
  Copy number: Low Copy
Gene/Insert
  Gene/Insert name: hcRed-V5-miniTurbo (alt name: hcRed)
  Species: Other
  Promoter: Ubiquitin
  Tag / fusion protein: V5-miniTurbo (C terminal on insert)
  Cloning method: Gateway Cloning
  Sequencing primers: 5′ GCCCGAAGGAATAGAAGAAGAA; 3′ CATAGCGTAAAAGGAGCAACA
Terms and licenses: Academic/Nonprofit Terms; Industry Terms: Not Available to Industry
Depositor comments: These plasmids were generated as part of the Illuminating the Druggable Genome (IDG) program sponsored by the NIH Common Fund. The goal of this program is to identify, gather, and distribute information and resources for proteins that currently are not well-studied yet belong to commonly drug-targeted protein families: protein kinases, non-olfactory G-protein coupled receptors (GPCRs), and ion channels. The IDG program is designed to develop fundamental research tools for understudied proteins, elucidate their function, and disseminate the IDG-related resources and data to the greater scientific community. These lentiviral gateway destination plasmids were generated, as part of the Kinase-Data and Resource Generating Center (DRGC), using the single fragment or multisite gateway cloning technology. They were used for generating proteomics-based protein-interaction and protein-proximity networks that can be accessed through the kinase-DRGC website https://darkkinome.org/. Each plasmid has either an N- or C-terminal fusion protein (Flag/ V5/V5-miniTurbo/V5-TurboID/miniTurbo-V5/TurboID-V5) tagged understudied kinase driven under either a CMV or Ubiquitin (UBC) promoter. All inserts in the pENTR plasmids used to generate the deposited destination plasmids were end-sequenced and insert size validated prior to multi-site gateway cloning. The combined insert size of the single fragment or three fragment destination plasmids were confirmed by restriction digestion (BsrGI, and EcoRV for pDest667; BsrGI, EcoRV, and BstZ17I for pDest663; and BsrGI for pHAGE) and all plasmids were partially sequenced to ensure in-frame ORFs and fusion tags.
How to cite: p667-UBC-hcRed-V5-miniTurbo_IDG-K was a gift from Ben Major (Addgene plasmid # 135237 ; http://n2t.net/addgene:135237 ; RRID:Addgene_135237)
