[The description below was written by a language model from this plasmid's Addgene catalogue record and pLannotate feature annotations shown in this document.]
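Description:
p667-UBC-hcRed-V5-miniTurbo_IDG-K is a lentiviral mammalian expression plasmid built on the pDest667 Gateway destination backbone, with a sequenced length of about 10.1 kb. In bacteria it is selected with ampicillin (AmpR) and replicates from a ColE1/pUC-type origin; the catalogue nevertheless lists it as low copy. An f1 origin and an SV40 origin are also present. The viral portion has a third-generation layout. An RSV promoter drives a truncated HIV-1 5' LTR, followed by the Ψ packaging signal with a gag fragment, the RRE for Rev-dependent export of the genomic RNA, and a cPPT/CTS element. A second truncated LTR and an SV40 polyadenylation signal lie downstream. Packaging functions are absent and would have to be supplied in trans.

The payload was assembled by multisite Gateway recombination, as the attB4, attB1-type, attB2 and attB3 scars flanking its three modules show. The human ubiquitin C promoter drives HcRed1, a far-red fluorescent protein derived from a Heteractis crispa chromoprotein, fused at its C terminus to V5-miniTurbo. The V5 epitope is recorded in the catalogue but not annotated in the feature table; it presumably lies in the gap between the attB2 scar and the miniTurbo coding sequence. miniTurbo is an engineered, N-terminally truncated E. coli biotin ligase that biotinylates nearby proteins. A WPRE follows the fusion to enhance expression, and a separate PGK promoter–puromycin resistance cassette allows selection of transduced cells.

The construct serves as a non-kinase control bait for proximity-dependent biotinylation proteomics. It was made within the Illuminating the Druggable Genome kinase resource programme alongside similarly tagged understudied kinases, helping to separate background labelling from bait-specific proximity networks.
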