Features (pLannotate 1.2.2; 32 found; start..end, strand, type, name):
     31..135     +  promoter       AmpR promoter: bla
    136..996     +  CDS            AmpR: β-lactamase; bla; confers resistance to ampicillin, carbenicillin, and related antibiotics
   1167..1755    +  rep_origin     ori: high-copy-number ColE1/pMB1/pBR322/pUC origin of replication
   1938..2030    +  CDS            lacI (fragment): lac repressor; lacI; The lac repressor binds to the lac operator to inhibit transcription in E. coli. This inhibition can be relieved by adding lactose or isopropyl-β-D-thiogalactopyranoside (IPTG).
   2043..2064    +  protein_bind   CAP binding site: CAP binding activates transcription in the presence of cAMP. E. coli catabolite activator protein
   2079..2109    +  promoter       lac promoter: promoter for the E. coli lac operon
   2117..2133    +  protein_bind   lac operator: The lac repressor binds to the lac operator to inhibit transcription in E. coli. This inhibition can be relieved by adding lactose or isopropyl-β-D-thiogalactopyranoside (IPTG). lac repressor encoded by lacI
   2178..2196    +  promoter       T3 promoter: promoter for bacteriophage T3 RNA polymerase
   2224..2450    +  promoter       RSV promoter: Rous sarcoma virus enhancer/promoter
   2451..2631    +  LTR            5' LTR (truncated): truncated 5' long terminal repeat (LTR) from HIV-1
   2678..2803    +  misc_feature   HIV-1 Ψ: packaging signal of human immunodeficiency virus type 1
   2787..3150    +  CDS            HIV-1 gag (fragment): gag protein from human immunodeficiency virus 1; gag
   3296..3529    +  misc_feature   RRE: The Rev response element (RRE) of HIV-1 allows for Rev-dependent mRNA export from the nucleus to the cytoplasm.
   3906..4006    +  CDS            Rev (fragment): human immunodeficiency virus 1 (HIV-1) Rev protein; rev; enhances nuclear export of unspliced and incompletely spliced viral mRNAs
   4025..4141    +  misc_feature   cPPT/CTS: central polypurine tract and central termination sequence of HIV-1
   4173..4193    +  protein_bind   attB4: mutant version of attB; core recombination site for the Gateway® BP reaction BP Clonase™
   4193..5404    +  promoter       UbC promoter: human ubiquitin C promoter
   5406..5423    +  protein_bind   attL1 (fragment): mutant version of attL; recombination site for the Gateway® LR reaction LR Clonase™
   5432..6116    +  CDS            HcRed1 (fragment): far-red fluorescent variant of Heteractis crispa chromoprotein mammalian codon-optimized
   6123..6140    -  protein_bind   attB2 (fragment): mutant version of attB; core recombination site for the Gateway® BP reaction BP Clonase™
   6191..6961    +  CDS            miniTurbo: N-terminally truncated mutant of the E. coli biotin ligase BioID engineered for improved catalytic efficiency (Branon et al., 2018)
   6967..6987    -  protein_bind   attB3: mutant version of attB; core recombination site for the Gateway® BP reaction BP Clonase™
   7016..7604    +  misc_feature   WPRE: woodchuck hepatitis virus posttranscriptional regulatory element
   7618..8117    +  promoter       PGK promoter: mouse phosphoglycerate kinase 1 promoter
   8138..8737    +  CDS            PuroR: puromycin N-acetyltransferase; pac from Streptomyces alboniger; confers resistance to puromycin
   8805..8942    +  CDS            nef (fragment): NEF_HV1LA - Experimental evidence at protein level: Swiss-Prot protein existence level 1. Extracellular Nef protein targets CD4(+) T-lymphocytes for apoptosis by interacting with CXCR4 surface receptors. From Human immunodeficiency virus type 1 group M subtype B (isolate Lai) (HIV-1).
   8928..9108    +  LTR            5' LTR (truncated): truncated 5' long terminal repeat (LTR) from HIV-1
   9180..9301    +  polyA_signal   SV40 poly(A) signal: SV40 polyadenylation signal
   9341..9476    +  rep_origin     SV40 ori: SV40 origin of replication
   9497..9515    -  promoter       T7 promoter: promoter for bacteriophage T7 RNA polymerase
   9523..9678    +  CDS            lacZα (fragment): LacZα fragment of β-galactosidase; lacZ fragment
   9683..10111   +  rep_origin     f1 ori (sequence partly withheld): f1 bacteriophage origin of replication; arrow indicates direction of (+) strand synthesis
>Addgene plasmid #135237 | p667-UBC-hcRed-V5-miniTurbo_IDG-K | addgene full sequence | sequence record 311572 | Addgene NGS Result
AATTTAGGTGGCACTTTTCGGGGAAATGTGCGCGGAACCCCTATTTGTTTATTTTTCTAAATACATTCAA
ATATGTATCCGCTCATGAGACAATAACCCTGATAAATGCTTCAATAATATTGAAAAAGGAAGAGTATGAG
TATTCAACATTTCCGTGTCGCCCTTATTCCCTTTTTTGCGGCATTTTGCCTTCCTGTTTTTGCTCACCCA
GAAACGCTGGTGAAAGTAAAAGATGCTGAAGATCAGTTGGGTGCACGAGTGGGTTACATCGAACTGGATC
TCAACAGCGGTAAGATCCTTGAGAGTTTTCGCCCCGAAGAACGTTTTCCAATGATGAGCACTTTTAAAGT
TCTGCTATGTGGCGCGGTATTATCCCGTATTGACGCCGGGCAAGAGCAACTCGGTCGCCGCATACACTAT
TCTCAGAATGACTTGGTTGAGTACTCACCAGTCACAGAAAAGCATCTTACGGATGGCATGACAGTAAGAG
AATTATGCAGTGCTGCCATAACCATGAGTGATAACACTGCGGCCAACTTACTTCTGACAACGATCGGAGG
ACCGAAGGAGCTAACCGCTTTTTTGCACAACATGGGGGATCATGTAACTCGCCTTGATCGTTGGGAACCG
GAGCTGAATGAAGCCATACCAAACGACGAGCGTGACACCACGATGCCTGTAGCAATGGCAACAACGTTGC
GCAAACTATTAACTGGCGAACTACTTACTCTAGCTTCCCGGCAACAATTAATAGACTGGATGGAGGCGGA
TAAAGTTGCAGGACCACTTCTGCGCTCGGCCCTTCCGGCTGGCTGGTTTATTGCTGATAAATCTGGAGCC
GGTGAGCGTGGGTCTCGCGGTATCATTGCAGCACTGGGGCCAGATGGTAAGCCCTCCCGTATCGTAGTTA
TCTACACGACGGGGAGTCAGGCAACTATGGATGAACGAAATAGACAGATCGCTGAGATAGGTGCCTCACT
GATTAAGCATTGGTAACTGTCAGACCAAGTTTACTCATATATACTTTAGATTGATTTAAAACTTCATTTT
TAATTTAAAAGGATCTAGGTGAAGATCCTTTTTGATAATCTCATGACCAAAATCCCTTAACGTGAGTTTT
CGTTCCACTGAGCGTCAGACCCCGTAGAAAAGATCAAAGGATCTTCTTGAGATCCTTTTTTTCTGCGCGT
AATCTGCTGCTTGCAAACAAAAAAACCACCGCTACCAGCGGTGGTTTGTTTGCCGGATCAAGAGCTACCA
ACTCTTTTTCCGAAGGTAACTGGCTTCAGCAGAGCGCAGATACCAAATACTGTTCTTCTAGTGTAGCCGT
AGTTAGGCCACCACTTCAAGAACTCTGTAGCACCGCCTACATACCTCGCTCTGCTAATCCTGTTACCAGT
GGCTGCTGCCAGTGGCGATAAGTCGTGTCTTACCGGGTTGGACTCAAGACGATAGTTACCGGATAAGGCG
CAGCGGTCGGGCTGAACGGGGGGTTCGTGCACACAGCCCAGCTTGGAGCGAACGACCTACACCGAACTGA
GATACCTACAGCGTGAGCTATGAGAAAGCGCCACGCTTCCCGAAGGGAGAAAGGCGGACAGGTATCCGGT
AAGCGGCAGGGTCGGAACAGGAGAGCGCACGAGGGAGCTTCCAGGGGGAAACGCCTGGTATCTTTATAGT
CCTGTCGGGTTTCGCCACCTCTGACTTGAGCGTCGATTTTTGTGATGCTCGTCAGGGGGGCGGAGCCTAT
GGAAAAACGCCAGCAACGCGGCCTTTTTACGGTTCCTGGCCTTTTGCTGGCCTTTTGCTCACATGTTCTT
TCCTGCGTTATCCCCTGATTCTGTGGATAACCGTATTACCGCCTTTGAGTGAGCTGATACCGCTCGCCGC
AGCCGAACGACCGAGCGCAGCGAGTCAGTGAGCGAGGAAGCGGAAGAGCGCCCAATACGCAAACCGCCTC
TCCCCGCGCGTTGGCCGATTCATTAATGCAGCTGGCACGACAGGTTTCCCGACTGGAAAGCGGGCAGTGA
GCGCAACGCAATTAATGTGAGTTAGCTCACTCATTAGGCACCCCAGGCTTTACACTTTATGCTTCCGGCT
CGTATGTTGTGTGGAATTGTGAGCGGATAACAATTTCACACAGGAAACAGCTATGACCATGATTACGCCA
AGCGCGCAATTAACCCTCACTAAAGGGAACAAAAGCTGGAGCTGCAAGCTTAATGTAGTCTTATGCAATA
CTCTTGTAGTCTTGCAACATGGTAACGATGAGTTAGCAACATGCCTTACAAGGAGAGAAAAAGCACCGTG
CATGCCGATTGGTGGAAGTAAGGTGGTACGATCGTGCCTTATTAGGAAGGCAACAGACGGGTCTGACATG
GATTGGACGAACCACTGAATTGCCGCATTGCAGAGATATTGTATTTAAGTGCCTAGCTCGATACATAAAC
GGGTCTCTCTGGTTAGACCAGATCTGAGCCTGGGAGCTCTCTGGCTAACTAGGGAACCCACTGCTTAAGC
CTCAATAAAGCTTGCCTTGAGTGCTTCAAGTAGTGTGTGCCCGTCTGTTGTGTGACTCTGGTAACTAGAG
ATCCCTCAGACCCTTTTAGTCAGTGTGGAAAATCTCTAGCAGTGGCGCCCGAACAGGGACTTGAAAGCGA
AAGGGAAACCAGAGGAGCTCTCTCGACGCAGGACTCGGCTTGCTGAAGCGCGCACGGCAAGAGGCGAGGG
GCGGCGACTGGTGAGTACGCCAAAAATTTTGACTAGCGGAGGCTAGAAGGAGAGAGATGGGTGCGAGAGC
GTCAGTATTAAGCGGGGGAGAATTAGATCGCGATGGGAAAAAATTCGGTTAAGGCCAGGGGGAAAGAAAA
AATATAAATTAAAACATATAGTATGGGCAAGCAGGGAGCTAGAACGATTCGCAGTTAATCCTGGCCTGTT
AGAAACATCAGAAGGCTGTAGACAAATACTGGGACAGCTACAACCATCCCTTCAGACAGGATCAGAAGAA
CTTAGATCATTATATAATACAGTAGCAACCCTCTATTGTGTGCATCAAAGGATAGAGATAAAAGACACCA
AGGAAGCTTTAGACAAGATAGAGGAAGAGCAAAACAAAAGTAAGACCACCGCACAGCAAGCGGCCGCTGA
TCTTCAGACCTGGAGGAGGAGATATGAGGGACAATTGGAGAAGTGAATTATATAAATATAAAGTAGTAAA
AATTGAACCATTAGGAGTAGCACCCACCAAGGCAAAGAGAAGAGTGGTGCAGAGAGAAAAAAGAGCAGTG
GGAATAGGAGCTTTGTTCCTTGGGTTCTTGGGAGCAGCAGGAAGCACTATGGGCGCAGCGTCAATGACGC
TGACGGTACAGGCCAGACAATTATTGTCTGGTATAGTGCAGCAGCAGAACAATTTGCTGAGGGCTATTGA
GGCGCAACAGCATCTGTTGCAACTCACAGTCTGGGGCATCAAGCAGCTCCAGGCAAGAATCCTGGCTGTG
GAAAGATACCTAAAGGATCAACAGCTCCTGGGGATTTGGGGTTGCTCTGGAAAACTCATTTGCACCACTG
CTGTGCCTTGGAATGCTAGTTGGAGTAATAAATCTCTGGAACAGATTTGGAATCACACGACCTGGATGGA
GTGGGACAGAGAAATTAACAATTACACAAGCTTAATACACTCCTTAATTGAAGAATCGCAAAACCAGCAA
GAAAAGAATGAACAAGAATTATTGGAATTAGATAAATGGGCAAGTTTGTGGAATTGGTTTAACATAACAA
ATTGGCTGTGGTATATAAAATTATTCATAATGATAGTAGGAGGCTTGGTAGGTTTAAGAATAGTTTTTGC
TGTACTTTCTATAGTGAATAGAGTTAGGCAGGGATATTCACCATTATCGTTTCAGACCCACCTCCCAACC
CCGAGGGGACCCGACAGGCCCGAAGGAATAGAAGAAGAAGGTGGAGAGAGAGACAGAGACAGATCCATTC
GATTAGTGAACGGATCTCGACGGTATCGGTTAACTTTTAAAAGAAAAGGGGGGATTGGGGGGTACAGTGC
AGGGGAAAGAATAGTAGACATAATAGCAACAGACATACAAACTAAAGAATTACAAAAACAAATTACAAAA
TTCAAAATTTTATCGTCCAGTGTGGTGGAATTCTGCAGATATCAACTTTGTATAGAAAAGTTGGCCTCCG
CGCCGGGTTTTGGCGCCTCCCGCGGGCGCCCCCCTCCTCACGGCGAGCGCTGCCACGTCAGACGAAGGGC
GCAGCGAGCGTCCTGATCCTTCCGCCCGGACGCTCAGGACAGCGGCCCGCTGCTCATAAGACTCGGCCTT
AGAACCCCAGTATCAGCAGAAGGACATTTTAGGACGGGACTTGGGTGACTCTAGGGCACTGGTTTTCTTT
CCAGAGAGCGGAACAGGCGAGGAAAAGTAGTCCCTTCTCGGCGATTCTGCGGAGGGATCTCCGTGGGGCG
GTGAACGCCGATGATTATATAAGGACGCGCCGGGTGTGGCACAGCTAGTTCCGTCGCAGCCGGGATTTGG
GTCGCGGTTCTTGTTTGTGGATCGCTGTGATCGTCACTTGGTGAGTAGCGGGCTGCTGGGCTGGCCGGGG
CTTTCGTGGCCGCCGGGCCGCTCGGTGGGACGGAAGCGTGTGGAGAGACCGCCAAGGGCTGTAGTCTGGG
TCCGCGAGCAAGGTTGCCCTGAACTGGGGGTTGGGGGGAGCGCAGCAAAATGGCGGCTGTTCCCGAGTCT
TGAATGGAAGACGCTTGTGAGGCGGGCTGTGAGGTCGTTGAAACAAGGTGGGGGGCATGGTGGGCGGCAA
GAACCCAAGGTCTTGAGGCCTTCGCTAATGCGGGAAAGCTCTTATTCGGGTGAGATGGGCTGGGGCACCA
TCTGGGGACCCTGACGTGAAGTTTGTCACTGACTGGAGAACTCGGTTTGTCGTCTGTTGCGGGGGCGGCA
GTTATGGCGGTGCCGTTGGGCAGTGCACCCGTACCTTTGGGAGCGCGCGCCCTCGTCGTGTCGTGACGTC
ACCCGTTCTGTTGGCTTATAATGCAGGGTGGGGCCACCTGCCGGTAGGTGTGCGGTAGGCTTTTCTCCGT
CGCAGGACGCAGGGTTCGGGCCTAGGGTAGGCTCTCCTGAATCGACAGGCGCCGGACCTCTGGTGAGGGG
AGGGATAAGTGAGGCGTCAGTTTCTTTGGTCGGTTTTATGTACCTATCTTCTTAAGTAGCTGAAGCTCCG
GTTTTGAACTATGCGCTCGGGGTTGGCGAGTGTGTTTTGTGAAGTTTTTTAGGCACCTTTTGAAATGTAA
TCATTTGGGTCAATATGTAATTTTCAGTGTTAGACTAGTAAATTGTCCGCTAAATTCTGGCCGTTTTTGG
CTTTTTTGTTAGACGCAACTTTGTACAAAAAAGTTGGCACCATGGTGAGCGGCCTGCTGAAGGAGAGTAT
GCGCATCAAGATGTACATGGAGGGCACCGTGAACGGCCACTACTTCAAGTGCGAGGGCGAGGGCGACGGC
AACCCCTTCGCCGGCACCCAGAGCATGAGAATCCACGTGACCGAGGGCGCCCCCCTGCCCTTCGCCTTCG
ACATCCTGGCCCCCTGCTGCGAGTACGGCAGCAGGACCTTCGTGCACCACACCGCCGAGATCCCCGACTT
CTTCAAGCAGAGCTTCCCCGAGGGCTTCACCTGGGAGAGAACCACCACCTACGAGGACGGCGGCATCCTG
ACCGCCCACCAGGACACCAGCCTGGAGGGCAACTGCCTGATCTACAAGGTGAAGGTGCACGGCACCAACT
TCCCCGCCGACGGCCCCGTGATGAAGAACAAGAGCGGCGGCTGGGAGCCCAGCACCGAGGTGGTGTACCC
CGAGAACGGCGTGCTGTGCGGCCGGAACGTGATGGCCCTGAAGGTGGGCGACCGGCACCTGATCTGCCAC
CACTACACCAGCTACCGGAGCAAGAAGGCCGTGCGCGCCCTGACCATGCCCGGCTTCCACTTCACCGACA
TCCGGCTCCAGATGCTGCGGAAGAAGAAGGACGAGTACTTCGAGCTGTACGAGGCCAGCGTGGCCCGGTA
CAGCGACCTGCCCGAGAAGGCCAACTTGCCAACTTTCTTGTACAAAGTGGGCGGCAAGCCCATCCCCAAC
CCCCTGCTGGGCCTGGACAGCACCGCTAGCATCCCGCTGCTGAACGCTAAACAGATTCTGGGACAGCTGG
ACGGCGGGAGCGTGGCAGTCCTGCCTGTGGTCGACTCCACCAATCAGTACCTGCTGGATCGAATCGGCGA
GCTGAAGAGTGGGGATGCTTGCATTGCAGAATATCAGCAGGCAGGGAGAGGAAGCAGAGGGAGGAAATGG
TTCTCTCCTTTTGGAGCTAACCTGTACCTGAGTATGTTTTGGCGCCTGAAGCGGGGACCAGCAGCAATCG
GCCTGGGCCCGGTCATCGGAATTGTCATGGCAGAAGCGCTGCGAAAGCTGGGAGCAGACAAGGTGCGAGT
CAAATGGCCCAATGACCTGTATCTGCAGGATAGAAAGCTGGCAGGCATCCTGGTGGAGCTGGCCGGAATA
ACAGGCGATGCTGCACAGATCGTCATTGGCGCCGGGATTAACGTGGCTATGAGGCGCGTGGAGGAAAGCG
TGGTCAATCAGGGCTGGATCACACTGCAGGAAGCAGGGATTAACCTGGACAGGAATACTCTGGCCGCTAT
GCTGATCCGAGAGCTGCGGGCAGCCCTGGAACTGTTCGAGCAGGAAGGCCTGGCTCCATATCTGTCACGG
TGGGAGAAGCTGGATAACTTCATCAATAGACCCGTGAAGCTGATCATTGGGGACAAAGAGATTTTCGGGA
TTAGCCGGGGGATTGATAAACAGGGAGCCCTGCTGCTGGAACAGGACGGAGTTATCAAACCCTGGATGGG
CGGAGAAATCAGTCTGCGGTCTGCCGAAAAGTAAGCCAACTTTATTATACATAGTTGATATCCAGCACAG
TGGCGGCCGCTCGACAATCAACCTCTGGATTACAAAATTTGTGAAAGATTGACTGGTATTCTTAACTATG
TTGCTCCTTTTACGCTATGTGGATACGCTGCTTTAATGCCTTTGTATCATGCTATTGCTTCCCGTATGGC
TTTCATTTTCTCCTCCTTGTATAAATCCTGGTTGCTGTCTCTTTATGAGGAGTTGTGGCCCGTTGTCAGG
CAACGTGGCGTGGTGTGCACTGTGTTTGCTGACGCAACCCCCACTGGTTGGGGCATTGCCACCACCTGTC
AGCTCCTTTCCGGGACTTTCGCTTTCCCCCTCCCTATTGCCACGGCGGAACTCATCGCCGCCTGCCTTGC
CCGCTGCTGGACAGGGGCTCGGCTGTTGGGCACTGACAATTCCGTGGTGTTGTCGGGGAAGCTGACGTCC
TTTCCATGGCTGCTCGCCTGTGTTGCCACCTGGATTCTGCGCGGGACGTCCTTCTGCTACGTCCCTTCGG
CCCTCAATCCAGCGGACCTTCCTTCCCGCGGCCTGCTGCCGGCTCTGCGGCCTCTTCCGCGTCTTCGCCT
TCGCCCTCAGACGAGTCGGATCTCCCTTTGGGCCGCCTCCCCGCCTGGAATTCTACCGGGTAGGGGAGGC
GCTTTTCCCAAGGCAGTCTGGAGCATGCGCTTTAGCAGCCCCGCTGGGCACTTGGCGCTACACAAGTGGC
CTCTGGCCTCGCACACATTCCACATCCACCGGTAGGCGCCAACCGGCTCCGTTCTTTGGTGGCCCCTTCG
CGCCACCTTCTACTCCTCCCCTAGTCAGGAAGTTCCCCCCCGCCCCGCAGCTCGCGTCGTGCAGGACGTG
ACAAATGGAAGTAGCACGTCTCACTAGTCTCGTGCAGATGGACAGCACCGCTGAGCAATGGAAGCGGGTA
GGCCTTTGGGGCAGCGGCCAATAGCAGCTTTGCTCCTTCGCTTTCTGGGCTCAGAGGCTGGGAAGGGGTG
GGTCCGGGGGCGGGCTCAGGGGCGGGCTCAGGGGCGGGGCGGGCGCCCGAAGGTCCTCCGGAGGCCCGGC
ATTCTGCACGCTTCAAAAGCGCACGTCTGCCGCGCTGTTCTCCTCTTCCTCATCTCCGGGCCTTTCGACC
TGCAGCCCAAGCTTACCATGACCGAGTACAAGCCCACGGTGCGCCTCGCCACCCGCGACGACGTCCCCAG
GGCCGTACGCACCCTCGCCGCCGCGTTCGCCGACTACCCCGCCACGCGCCACACCGTCGATCCGGACCGC
CACATCGAGCGGGTCACCGAGCTGCAAGAACTCTTCCTCACGCGCGTCGGGCTCGACATCGGCAAGGTGT
GGGTCGCGGACGACGGCGCCGCGGTGGCGGTCTGGACCACGCCGGAGAGCGTCGAAGCGGGGGCGGTGTT
CGCCGAGATCGGCCCGCGCATGGCCGAGTTGAGCGGTTCCCGGCTGGCCGCGCAGCAACAGATGGAAGGC
CTCCTGGCGCCGCACCGGCCCAAGGAGCCCGCGTGGTTCCTGGCCACCGTCGGCGTCTCGCCCGACCACC
AGGGCAAGGGTCTGGGCAGCGCCGTCGTGCTCCCCGGAGTGGAGGCGGCCGAGCGCGCCGGGGTGCCCGC
CTTCCTGGAGACCTCCGCGCCCCGCAACCTCCCCTTCTACGAGCGGCTCGGCTTCACCGTCACCGCCGAC
GTCGAGGTGCCCGAAGGACCGCGCACCTGGTGCATGACCCGCAAGCCCGGTGCCTGACGCCCGCCCCACG
ACCCGCAGCGCCCGACCGAAAGGAGCGCACGACCCCATGCATCTCGAGGGCCCGGTACCTTTAAGACCAA
TGACTTACAAGGCAGCTGTAGATCTTAGCCACTTTTTAAAAGAAAAGGGGGGACTGGAAGGGCTAGCTCA
CTCCCAACGAAGACAAGATCTGCTTTTTGCTTGTACTGGGTCTCTCTGGTTAGACCAGATCTGAGCCTGG
GAGCTCTCTGGCTAACTAGGGAACCCACTGCTTAAGCCTCAATAAAGCTTGCCTTGAGTGCTTCAAGTAG
TGTGTGCCCGTCTGTTGTGTGACTCTGGTAACTAGAGATCCCTCAGACCCTTTTAGTCAGTGTGGAAAAT
CTCTAGCAGTAGTAGTTCATGTCATCTTATTATTCAGTATTTATAACTTGCAAAGAAATGAATATCAGAG
AGTGAGAGGAACTTGTTTATTGCAGCTTATAATGGTTACAAATAAAGCAATAGCATCACAAATTTCACAA
ATAAAGCATTTTTTTCACTGCATTCTAGTTGTGGTTTGTCCAAACTCATCAATGTATCTTATCATGTCTG
GCTCTAGCTATCCCGCCCCTAACTCCGCCCATCCCGCCCCTAACTCCGCCCAGTTCCGCCCATTCTCCGC
CCCATGGCTGACTAATTTTTTTTATTTATGCAGAGGCCGAGGCCGCCTCGGCCTCTGAGCTATTCCAGAA
GTAGTGAGGAGGCTTTTTTGGAGGCCTAGGGACGTACCCAATTCGCCCTATAGTGAGTCGTATTACGCGC
GCTCACTGGCCGTCGTTTTACAACGTCGTGACTGGGAAAACCCTGGCGTTACCCAACTTAATCGCCTTGC
AGCACATCCCCCTTTCGCCAGCTGGCGTAATAGCGAAGAGGCCCGCACCGATCGCCCTTCCCAACAGTTG
CGCAGCCTGAATGGCGAATGGG
[124 nt withheld, positions 9683-9806]
C
[91 nt withheld, positions 9808-9898]
A
[49 nt withheld, positions 9900-9948]
CCTTTGACGTTGGAGTCCACGTTCTTT
[37 nt withheld, positions 9976-10012]
ACCCTATCTCGGTCTATTCTTTTGATTTATAAGGGATTTTGCCGATTTCGGCCTATTGGTTAAAAAATGA
GCTGATTTAACAAAAATTTAACGCGAATTTTAACAAAATATTAACGCTTAC
