>Addgene plasmid #135237 | p667-UBC-hcRed-V5-miniTurbo_IDG-K | depositor partial sequence | sequence record 260262 | DK30: TGAAGCTCCGGTTTTGAACT
GGCCCNGCTGCGGTGTGTTTTGTGAGTTTTTTAGGCACCTTTTGAATGTAATCATTTGGGTCAATATGTA
ATTTTCAGTGTTAGACTAGTAAATTGTCCGCTAAATTCTGGCCGTTTTTGGCTTTTTTGTTAGACGCAAC
TTTGTACAAAAAAGTTGGCACCATGGTGAGCGGCCTGCTGAAGGAGAGTATGCGCATCAAGATGTACATG
GAGGGCACCGTGAACGGCCACTACTTCAAGTGCGAGGGCGAGGGCGACGGCAACCCCTTCGCCGGCACCC
AGAGCATGAGAATCCACGTGACCGAGGGCGCCCCCCTGCCCTTCGCCTTCGACATCCTGGCCCCCTGCTG
CGAGTACGGCAGCAGGACCTTCGTGCACCACACCGCCGAGATCCCCGACTTCTTCAAGCAGAGCTTCCCC
GAGGGCTTCACCTGGGAGAGAACCACCACCTACGAGGACGGCGGCATCCTGACCGCCCACCAGGACACCA
GCCTGGAGGGCAACTGCCTGATCTACAAGGTGAAGGTGCACGGCACCAACTTCCCCGCCGACGGCCCCGT
GATGAAGAACAAGAGCGGCGGCTGGGAGCCCAGCACCGAGGTGGTGTACCCCGAGAACGGCGTGCTGTGC
GGCCGGAACGTGATGGCCCTGAAGGTGGGCGACCGGCACCTGATCTGCCACCACTACACCAGCTACCGGA
GCAAGAAGGCCGTGCGCGCCCTGACCATGCCCGGCTTCCACTTCACCGACATCCGGCTCCAGATGCTGCG
GAAGAAGAAGGACGAGTACTTCGAGCTGTACGAGGCCAGCGTGGCCCGGTACAGCGACCTGCCCGAGAAG
GCCAACTTGCCAACTTTCTTGTACAAAGTGGGCGGCAAGCCCATCCCCAACCCCCTGCTGGGCCTGGACA
GCACCGCTAGCATCCCGCTGCTGAACGCTAAACAGATTCTGGGACAGCTGGACGGCGGGAGCGTGCAGTC
CTGCCTGTGGTCGACTCCACCAATCAGTACTGCTGGATCGAATCGGCGAGCTGAAGAGTGGGGATGCTGC
ATGCAGAATATCAGCAGCNGNGAGAGCAGAGGAGGAATGTTCTCTCCTTTGAGCTACTGTACTGANTTTG
TTTGCGCTGACCGGGACAGCAGCATCGCTGGGNNGTCATCGATGGTCATGCCGANNCCTGCAAGCTGGGG
AGCGACAG
