>Addgene plasmid #135237 | p667-UBC-hcRed-V5-miniTurbo_IDG-K | depositor partial sequence | sequence record 260263 | DK40: CATTTCCTCCCTCTGCTTCC
CGNNCNTCGATTCTGCATGCAGCATCCCCACTCTTCAGCTCGCCGATTCGATCCAGCAGGTACTGATTGG
TGGAGTCGACCACAGGCAGGACTGCCACGCTCCCGCCGTCCAGCTGTCCCAGAATCTGTTTAGCGTTCAG
CAGCGGGATGCTAGCGGTGCTGTCCAGGCCCAGCAGGGGGTTGGGGATGGGCTTGCCGCCCACTTTGTAC
AAGAAAGTTGGCAAGTTGGCCTTCTCGGGCAGGTCGCTGTACCGGGCCACGCTGGCCTCGTACAGCTCGA
AGTACTCGTCCTTCTTCTTCCGCAGCATCTGGAGCCGGATGTCGGTGAAGTGGAAGCCGGGCATGGTCAG
GGCGCGCACGGCCTTCTTGCTCCGGTAGCTGGTGTAGTGGTGGCAGATCAGGTGCCGGTCGCCCACCTTC
AGGGCCATCACGTTCCGGCCGCACAGCACGCCGTTCTCGGGGTACACCACCTCGGTGCTGGGCTCCCAGC
CGCCGCTCTTGTTCTTCATCACGGGGCCGTCGGCGGGGAAGTTGGTGCCGTGCACCTTCACCTTGTAGAT
CAGGCAGTTGCCCTCCAGGCTGGTGTCCTGGTGGGCGGTCAGGATGCCGCCGTCCTCGTAGGTGGTGGTT
CTCTCCCAGGTGAAGCCCTCGGGGAAGCTCTGCTTGAAGAAGTCGGGGATCTCGGCGGTGTGGTGCACGA
AGGTCCTGCTGCCGTACTCGCAGCAGGGGGCCAGGATGTCGAAGGCGAAGGGCAGGGGGGCGCCCTCGGT
CACGTGGATTCTCATGCTCTGGGTGCCGGCGAAGGGGTTGCCGTCGCCCTCGCCCTCGCACTTGAAGTAG
TGGCCGTTCACGGTGCCCTCCATGTACATCTTGATGCGCATACTCTCCTTCAGCAGCCGCTCACCATGGT
GCCCACTTTTTTGTACAAAGTTGCGTCTACAAAAAGCAAAAACGGCCAGAATTTAGCGGACATTTACTAG
TCTAACACTGAAAATTACATATTGACCCAAATGATTACATTTCAAAGGTGCTTAATAAACTTCACAAAAC
ACACTCGCCAACCCCGAGCGCATAGTCAAATCGGAGCTTCAGCTACTTAGAAGAANGTTACATAAACGAC
NAGACTGACGCCTCTCTTATCCTCCCTCACNAAGGTCGGCCCTGTCGAATCNGAACCTACCTAGCNACCT
GNNCTGCACGAAAAGCCTNCGCACCTTACGGCAAGNTGCNN
